Addgene plasmid #24952: LZRS-DNMT1
Depositing lab: Paul Khavari. Depositing organization: Stanford University. Publication: DNMT1 maintains progenitor function in self-renewing somatic tissue. Sen GL, Reuter JA, Webster DE, Zhu L, Khavari PA. Nature. 2010 Jan 28. 463(7280):563-7. 10.1038/nature08683 PubMed 20081831.
Backbone
  Vector backbone: LZRS
  Backbone size w/o insert (bp): 11100
  Vector type: Retroviral
  Selectable markers: Puromycin
Growth in bacteria
  Bacterial resistance: Ampicillin, 100 μg/mL
  Growth temperature: 37°C
  Growth strain: DH5alpha
  Copy number: Unknown
Gene/Insert
  Gene/Insert name: DNMT1
  Species: H. sapiens (human)
  Entrez Gene: DNMT1 (a.k.a. ADCADN, AIM, CXXC9, DNMT, HSN1E, MCMT, m.HsaI)
  Cloning method: Restriction Enzyme; 5′ cloning site EcoRI (unknown if destroyed); 3′ cloning site EcoRI (unknown if destroyed)
  Sequencing primers: 5′ TGGATACACGCCGCCCACGTG; 3′ ATCGTCGACCACTGTGCTGG
Resource information
  A portion of this plasmid was derived from a plasmid made by: full length WT DNMT1 cDNA from Open Biosystems
Terms and licenses: Academic/Nonprofit Terms; Industry Terms: Not Available to Industry
How to cite: LZRS-DNMT1 was a gift from Paul Khavari (Addgene plasmid # 24952 ; http://n2t.net/addgene:24952 ; RRID:Addgene_24952)
