[The description below was written by a language model from this plasmid's Addgene catalogue record and pLannotate feature annotations shown in this document.]
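Description:
LZRS-DNMT1 is a Moloney murine leukemia virus-based retroviral expression vector carrying the full-length wild-type human DNMT1 cDNA, which encodes the maintenance DNA methyltransferase that copies CpG methylation onto newly replicated, hemimethylated DNA. The sequenced plasmid is about 16.1 kb, and the insert was placed into the roughly 11.1 kb LZRS backbone at EcoRI sites. In bacteria it replicates from a high-copy ColE1/pUC-type origin and is selected with ampicillin through the bla gene and its promoter.

The proviral unit runs from a 5′ MMLV LTR through the Ψ packaging signal, a truncated gag segment lacking its start codon and a pol region containing the splice acceptor, then the DNMT1 open reading frame, and ends at a 3′ LTR. No internal promoter is annotated upstream of the insert, so DNMT1 expression is presumably driven by the 5′ LTR, with Ψ and the extended gag sequence directing encapsidation of the genomic transcript.

Outside the LTRs, the backbone carries a mouse PGK promoter driving puromycin N-acetyltransferase with an SV40 polyadenylation signal, together with Epstein-Barr virus EBNA1 coding sequence (annotated as fragments) and oriP. EBNA1 and oriP allow the plasmid to persist as a replicating episome in transfected packaging cells. Because the puromycin cassette lies outside the packaged region, it selects for producer cells that retain the episome rather than for transduced target cells. Several short annotated fragments (lacI, large T antigen, neighbouring EBV genes) appear to be backbone remnants.

The associated study examined DNMT1 in maintaining progenitor function in self-renewing somatic tissue, consistent with use of this vector for enforced DNMT1 expression in transduced cells.
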