Features (pLannotate 1.2.2; 21 found; start..end, strand, type, name):
    229..820     +  LTR            LTR: long terminal repeat from Moloney murine leukemia virus
    883..1240    +  misc_feature   MMLV Ψ: packaging signal of Moloney murine leukemia virus (MMLV)
   1305..1721    +  CDS            gag (truncated): truncated Moloney murine leukemia virus (MMLV) gag gene lacking the start codon
   1731..2105    +  misc_feature   pol region: Moloney murine leukemia virus (MMLV) pol region containing the splice acceptor site
   2322..7217    +  CDS            DNMT1: DNMT1_HUMAN - Also known as AIM, CXXC9, DNMT. Experimental evidence at protein level: Swiss-Prot protein existence level 1. Methylates CpG residues. Preferentially methylates hemimethylated DNA. Associates with DNA replication sites in S phase maintaining the methylation pattern in the newly synthesized strand, that is essential for epigenetic inheritance. Associates with chromatin during G2 and M phases to maintain DNA methylation independently of replication. It is responsible for maintaining methylation patterns established in development. DNA methylation is coordinated with methylation of
   7552..8067    +  LTR            3' LTR: 3' long terminal repeat from murine embryonic stem cell virus
   8133..8185    -  CDS            lacI (fragment): lac repressor; lacI; The lac repressor binds to the lac operator to inhibit transcription in E. coli. This inhibition can be relieved by adding lactose or isopropyl-β-D-thiogalactopyranoside (IPTG).
   8368..8956    -  rep_origin     ori: high-copy-number ColE1/pMB1/pBR322/pUC origin of replication
   9079..9213    -  polyA_signal   SV40 poly(A) signal: SV40 polyadenylation signal
   9236..9319    -  CDS            large T antigen (fragment): large T antigen from SV40 (simian virus 40)
   9328..9393    -  CDS            dmpM (fragment): DMPM_STRAD - Protein inferred from homology: Swiss-Prot protein existence level 3. From Streptomyces alboniger.
   9443..10042   -  CDS            PuroR: puromycin N-acetyltransferase; pac from Streptomyces alboniger; confers resistance to puromycin
  10125..10624   -  promoter       PGK promoter: mouse phosphoglycerate kinase 1 promoter
  10645..10668   +  promoter       tet promoter (fragment): E. coli promoter for tetracycline efflux protein gene
  10671..11015   +  CDS            BRRF2_EBVB9 (fragment): Protein inferred from homology: Swiss-Prot protein existence level 3. From Epstein-Barr virus (strain B95-8) (HHV-4) (Human herpesvirus 4).
  11053..11390   +  CDS            EBNA1 (fragment): Epstein-Barr nuclear antigen 1, also known as EBNA-1 crucial for latent viral infection, and for episomal amplification of vectors containing the oriP origin (Okita et al., 2013)
  11350..12354   +  CDS            EBNA1 (fragment): Epstein-Barr nuclear antigen 1, also known as EBNA-1 crucial for latent viral infection, and for episomal amplification of vectors containing the oriP origin (Okita et al., 2013)
  12437..12655   +  CDS            gL (fragment): GL_EBVB9 - Experimental evidence at protein level: Swiss-Prot protein existence level 1. The heterodimer glycoprotein H-glycoprotein L is required for the fusion of viral and plasma membranes leading to virus entry into the host cell. Acts as a functional inhibitor of gH and maintains gH in an inhibited form. Upon binding to host integrins, gL dissociates from gH leading to activation of the viral fusion glycoproteins gB and gH. Fusion of EBV with B-lymphocytes requires the additional receptor- binding protein gp42, which forms a complex with gH/gL. The heterodimer gH/gL targets also host EPHA
  12656..14445   +  rep_origin     oriP: Epstein-Barr virus oriP replication origin (Yates et al., 2000)
  14939..15799   -  CDS            AmpR: β-lactamase; bla; confers resistance to ampicillin, carbenicillin, and related antibiotics
  15800..15904   -  promoter       AmpR promoter: bla
>Addgene plasmid #24952 | LZRS-DNMT1 | addgene full sequence | sequence record 154448 | Addgene NGS results
TCAATGTGCATGAATGCTGCAATATTCCTGTTACCAAAGCTAGTATAAATAAAAATAGATAAACGTGGAA
ATTACTTAGAGTTTCTGTCATTAACGTTTCCTTCCTCAGTTGACAACATAAATGCGCTGCTGAGAAGCCA
GTTTGCATCTGTCAGGATCAATTTCCCATTATGCCAGTCATATTAATTACTAGTCAATTAGTTGATTTTT
ATTTTTGACATATACATGTGAAAGACCCCACCTGTAGGTTTGGCAAGCTAGCTTAAGTAACGCCATTTTG
CAAGGCATGGAAAAATACATAACTGAGAATAGAAAAGTTCAGATCAAGGTCAGGAACAGATGGAACAGCT
GAATATGGGCCAAACAGGATATCTGTGGTAAGCAGTTCCTGCCCCGGCTCAGGGCCAAGAACAGATGGAA
CAGCTGAATATGGGCCAAACAGGATATCTGTGGTAAGCAGTTCCTGCCCCGGCTCAGGGCCAAGAACAGA
TGGTCCCCAGATGCGGTCCAGCCCTCAGCAGTTTCTAGAGAACCATCAGATGTTTCCAGGGTGCCCCAAG
GACCTGAAATGACCCTGTGCCTTATTTGAACTAACCAATCAGTTCGCTTCTCGCTTCTGTTCGCGCGCTT
CTGCTCCCCGAGCTCAATAAAAGAGCCCACAACCCCTCACTCGGCGCGCCAGTCCTCCGATTGACTGAGT
CGCCCGGGTACCCGTGTATCCAATAAACCCTCTTGCAGTTGCATCCGACTTGTGGTCTCGCTGTTCCTTG
GGAGGGTCTCCTCTGAGTGATTGACTACCCGTCAGCGGGGGTCTTTCATTTGGGGGCTCGTCCGGGATCG
GGAGACCCCTGCCCAGGGACCACCGACCCACCACCGGGAGGTAAGCTGGCCAGCAACTTATCTGTGTCTG
TCCGATTGTCTAGTGTCTATGACTGATTTTATGCGCCTGCGTCGGTACTAGTTAGCTAACTAGCTCTGTA
TCTGGCGGACCCGTGGTGGAACTGACGAGTTCGGAACACCCGGCCGCAACCCTGGGAGACGTCCCAGGGA
CTTCGGGGGCCGTTTTTGTGGCCCGACCTGAGTCCAAAAATCCCGATCGTTTTGGACTCTTTGGTGCACC
CCCCTTAGAGGAGGGATATGTGGTTCTGGTAGGAGACGAGAACCTAAAACAGTTCCCGCCTCCGTCTGAA
TTTTTGCTTTCGGTTTGGGACCGAAGCCGCGCCGCGCGTCTTGTCTGCTGCAGCATCGTTCTGTGTTGTC
TCTGTCTGACTGTGTTTCTGTATTTGTCTGAAAATTTGGGCCCGGGCCAGACTGTTACCACTCCCTTAAG
TTTGACCTTAGGTCACTGGAAAGATGTCGAGCGGATCGCTCACAACCAGTCGGTAGTTGTCAAGAAGAGA
CGTTGGGTTACCTTCTGCTCTGCAGAATGGCCAACCTTTAACGTCGGATGGCCGCGAGACGGCACCTTTA
ACCGAGACCTCATCACCCAGGTTAAGATCAAGGTCTTTTCACCTGGCCCGCATGGACACCCAGACCAGGT
CCCCTACATCGTGACCTGGGAAGCCTTGGCTTTTGACCCCCCTCCCTGGGTCAAGCCCTTTGTACACCCT
AAGCCTCCGCCTCCTCTTCCTCCATCCGCCCCGTCTCTCCCCCTTGAACCTCCTCGTTCGACCCCGCCTC
GATCCTCCCTTTATCCAGCCCTCACTCCTTCTCTAGGCGCCCCCATATGGCCATATGAGATCTTATATGG
GGCACCCCCGCCCCTTGTAAACTTCCCTGACCCTGACTTGACAAGAGTTACTAACAGCCCCTCTCTCCAA
GCTCACTTACAGGCTCTCTACTTAGTCCAGCACGAAGTCTGGAGACCTCTGGCGGCAGCCTACCAAGAAC
AACTGGACCGACCGGTGGTACCTCACCCTTACCGAGTCGGCGACACAGTGTGGGTCCGCCGACACCAGAC
TAAGAACCTAGAACCTCGCTGGAAAGGACCTTACACAGTCCTGCTGACCACCCCCACCGCCCTCAAAGTA
GACGGCATCGCAGCTTGGATACACGCCGCCCACGTGAAGGCTGCCGACCCCGGGGGTGGACCATCCTCTA
GACTGCCGGATCCCAGTGTGGTGGTACGGGAATTCGCCCTTGGCTCCGTTCCATCCTTCTGCACAGGGTA
TCGCCTCTCTCCGTTTGGTACATCCCCTCCTCCCCCACGCCCGGACTGGGGTGGTAGACGCCGCCTCCGC
TCATCGCCCCTCCCCATCGGTTTCCGCGCGAAAAGCCGGGGCGCCTGCGCTGCCGCCGCCGCGTCTGCTG
AAGCCTCCGAGATGCCGGCGCGTACCGCCCCAGCCCGGGTGCCCACACTGGCCGTCCCGGCCATCTCGCT
GCCCGACGATGTCCGCAGGCGGCTCAAAGATTTGGAAAGAGACAGCTTAACAGAAAAGGAATGTGTGAAG
GAGAAATTGAATCTCTTGCACGAATTTCTGCAAACAGAAATAAAGAATCAGTTATGTGACTTGGAAACCA
AATTACGTAAAGAAGAATTATCCGAGGAGGGCTACCTGGCTAAAGTCAAATCCCTTTTAAATAAAGATTT
GTCCTTGGAGAACGGTGCTCATGCTTACAACCGGGAAGTGAATGGACGTCTAGAAAACGGGAACCAAGCA
AGAAGTGAAGCCCGTAGAGTGGGAATGGCAGATGCCAACAGCCCCCCCAAACCCCTTTCCAAACCTCGCA
CGCCCAGGAGGAGCAAGTCCGATGGAGAGGCTAAGCGTTCAAGAGACCCTCCTGCCTCAGCCTCCCAAGT
AACTGGGATTAGAGCTGAACCTTCACCTAGCCCCAGGATTACAAGGAAAAGCACCAGGCAAACCACCATC
ACATCTCATTTTGCAAAGGGCCCTGCCAAACGGAAACCTCAGGAAGAGTCTGAAAGAGCCAAATCGGATG
AGTCCATCAAGGAAGAAGACAAAGACCAGGATGAGAAGAGACGTAGAGTTACATCCAGAGAACGAGTTGC
TAGACCGCTTCCTGCAGAAGAACCTGAAAGAGCAAAATCAGGAACGCGCACTGAAAAGGAAGAAGAAAGA
GATGAAAAAGAAGAAAAGAGACTCCGAAGTCAAACCAAAGAACCAACACCCAAACAGAAACTGAAGGAGG
AGCCGGACAGAGAAGCCAGGGCAGGCGTGCAGGCTGACGAGGACGAAGATGGAGACGAGAAAGATGAGAA
GAAGCACAGAAGTCAACCCAAAGATCTAGCTGCCAAACGGAGGCCCGAAGAAAAAGAACCTGAAAAAGTA
AATCCACAGATTTCTGATGAAAAAGACGAGGATGAAAAGGAGGAGAAGAGACGCAAAACGACCCCCAAAG
AACCAACGGAGAAAAAAATGGCTCGCGCCAAAACAGTCATGAACTCCAAGACCCACCCTCCCAAGTGCAT
TCAGTGCGGGCAGTACCTGGACGACCCTGACCTCAAATATGGGCAGCACCCACCAGACGCGGTGGATGAG
CCACAGATGCTGACAAATGAGAAGCTGTCCATCTTTGATGCCAACGAGTCTGGCTTTGAGAGTTATGAGG
CGCTTCCCCAGCACAAACTGACCTGCTTCAGTGTGTACTGTAAGCACGGTCACCTGTGTCCCATCGACAC
CGGCCTCATCGAGAAGAATATCGAACTCTTCTTTTCTGGTTCAGCAAAACCAATCTATGATGATGACCCG
TCTCTTGAAGGTGGTGTTAATGGCAAAAATCTTGGCCCCATAAATGAATGGTGGATCACTGGCTTTGATG
GAGGTGAAAAGGCCCTCATCGGCTTCAGCACCTCATTTGCCGAATACATTCTGATGGATCCCAGTCCCGA
GTATGCGCCCATATTTGGGCTGATGCAGGAGAAGATCTACATCAGCAAGATTGTGGTGGAGTTCCTGCAG
AGCAATTCCGACTCGACCTATGAGGACCTGATCAACAAGATCGAGACCACGGTTCCTCCTTCTGGCCTCA
ACTTGAACCGCTTCACAGAGGACTCCCTCCTGCGACACGCGCAGTTTGTGGTGGAGCAGGTGGAGAGTTA
TGACGAGGCCGGGGACAGTGATGAGCAGCCCATCTTCCTGACGCCCTGCATGCGGGACCTGATCAAGCTG
GCTGGGGTCACGCTGGGACAGAGGCGAGCCCAGGCGAGGCGGCAGACCATCAGGCATTCTACCAGGGAGA
AGGACAGGGGACCCACGAAAGCCACCACCACCAAGCTGGTCTACCAGATCTTCGATACTTTCTTCGCAGA
GCAAATTGAAAAGGATGACAGAGAAGACAAGGAGAACGCCTTTAAGCGCCGGCGATGTGGCGTCTGTGAG
GTGTGTCAGCAGCCTGAGTGTGGGAAATGTAAAGCCTGCAAGGACATGGTTAAATTTGGTGGCAGTGGAC
GGAGCAAGCAGGCTTGCCAAGAGCGGAGGTGTCCCAATATGGCCATGAAGGAGGCAGATGACGATGAGGA
AGTCGATGATAACATCCCAGAGATGCCGTCACCCAAAAAAATGCACCAGGGGAAGAAGAAGAAACAGAAC
AAGAATCGCATCTCTTGGGTCGGAGAAGCCGTCAAGACTGATGGGAAGAAGAGTTACTATAAGAAGGTGT
GCATTGATGCGGAAACCCTGGAAGTGGGGGACTGTGTCTCTGTTATTCCAGATGATTCCTCAAAACCGCT
GTATCTAGCAAGGGTCACGGCGCTGTGGGAGGACAGCAGCAACGGGCAGATGTTTCACGCCCACTGGTTC
TGCGCTGGGACAGACACAGTCCTCGGGGCCACGTCGGACCCTCTGGAGCTGTTCTTGGTGGATGAATGTG
AGGACATGCAGCTTTCATATATCCACAGCAAAGTGAAAGTCATCTACAAAGCCCCCTCCGAAAACTGGGC
CATGGAGGGAGGCATGGATCCCGAGTCCCTGCTGGAGGGGGACGACGGGAAGACCTACTTCTACCAGCTG
TGGTATGATCAAGACTACGCGAGATTCGAGTCCCCTCCAAAAACCCAGCCAACAGAGGACAACAAGTTCA
AATTCTGTGTGAGCTGTGCCCGTCTGGCTGAGATGAGGCAAAAAGAAATCCCCAGGGTCCTGGAGCAGCT
CGAGGACCTGGATAGCCGGGTCCTCTACTACTCAGCCACCAAGAACGGCATCCTGTACCGAGTTGGTGAT
GGTGTGTACCTGCCCCCTGAGGCCTTCACGTTCAACATCAAGCTGTCCAGTCCCGTGAAACGCCCACGGA
AGGAGCCCGTGGATGAGGACCTGTACCCAGAGCACTACCGGAAATACTCCGACTACATCAAAGGCAGCAA
CCTGGATGCCCCTGAGCCCTACCGAATTGGCCGGATCAAAGAGATCTTCTGTCCCAAGAAGAGCAACGGC
AGGCCCAATGAGACTGACATCAAAATCCGGGTCAACAAGTTCTACAGGCCTGAGAACACCCACAAGTCCA
CTCCAGCGAGCTACCACGCAGACATCAACCTGCTCTACTGGAGCGACGAGGAGGCCGTGGTGGACTTCAA
GGCTGTGCAGGGCCGCTGCACCGTGGAGTATGGGGAGGACCTGCCCGAGTGCGTCCAGGTGTACTCCATG
GGCGGCCCCAACCGCTTCTACTTCCTCGAGGCCTATAATGCAAAGAGCAAAAGCTTTGAAGATCCTCCCA
ACCATGCCCGTAGCCCTGGAAACAAAGGGAAGGGCAAGGGAAAAGGGAAGGGCAAGCCCAAGTCCCAAGC
CTGTGAGCCGAGCGAGCCAGAGATAGAGATCAAGCTGCCCAAGCTGCGGACCCTGGATGTGTTTTCTGGC
TGCGGGGGGTTGTCGGAGGGATTCCACCAAGCAGGCATCTCTGACACGCTGTGGGCCATCGAGATGTGGG
ACCCTGCGGCCCAGGCGTTCCGGCTGAACAACCCCGGCTCCACAGTGTTCACAGAGGACTGCAACATCCT
GCTGAAGCTGGTCATGGCTGGGGAGACCACCAACTCCCGCGGCCAGCGGCTGCCCCAGAAGGGAGACGTG
GAGATGCTGTGCGGCGGGCCGCCCTGCCAGGGCTTCAGCGGCATGAACCGCTTCAATTCGCGCACCTACT
CCAAGTTCAAAAACTCTCTGGTGGTTTCCTTCCTCAGCTACTGCGACTACTACCGGCCCCGGTTCTTCCT
CCTGGAGAATGTCAGGAACTTTGTCTCCTTCAAGCGCTCCATGGTCCTGAAGCTCACCCTCCGCTGCCTG
GTCCGCATGGGCTATCAGTGCACCTTCGGCGTGCTGCAGGCCGGTCAGTACGGCGTGGCCCAGACTAGGA
GGCGGGCCATCATCCTGGCCGCGGCCCCTGGAGAGAAGCTCCCTCTGTTCCCGGAGCCACTGCACGTGTT
TGCTCCCCGGGCCTGCCAGCTGAGCGTGGTGGTGGATGACAAGAAGTTTGTGAGCAACATAACCAGGTTG
AGCTCGGGTCCTTTCCGGACCATCACGGTGCGAGACACGATGTCCGACCTGCCGGAGGTGCGGAATGGAG
CCTCGGCACTGGAGATCTCCTACAACGGGGAGCCTCAGTCCTGGTTCCAGAGGCAGCTCCGGGGCGCACA
GTACCAGCCCATCCTCAGGGACCACATCTGTAAGGACATGAGTGCATTGGTGGCTGCCCGCATGCGGCAC
ATCCCCTTGGCCCCAGGGTCAGACTGGCGCGATCTGCCCAACATCGAGGTGCGGCTCTCAGACGGCACCA
TGGCCAGGAAGCTGCGGTATACCCACCATGACAGGAAGAACGGCCGCAGCAGCTCTGGGGCCCTCCGTGG
GGTCTGCTCCTGCGTGGAAGCCGGCAAAGCCTGCGACCCCGCAGCCAGGCAGTTCAACACCCTCATCCCC
TGGTGCCTGCCCCACACCGGGAACCGGCACAACCACTGGGCTGGCCTCTATGGAAGGCTCGAGTGGGACG
GCTTCTTCAGCACAACCGTCACCAACCCCGAGCCCATGGGCAAGCAGGGCCGCGTGCTCCACCCAGAGCA
GCACCGTGTGGTGAGCGTGCGGGAGTGTGCCCGCTCCCAGGGCTTCCCTGACACCTACCGGCTCTTCGGC
AACATCCTGGACAAGCACCGGCAGGTGGGCAATGCCGTGCCACCGCCCCTGGCCAAAGCCATTGGCTTGG
AGATCAAGCTTTGTATGTTGGCCAAAGCCCGAGAGAGTGCCTCAGCTAAAATAAAGGAGGAGGAAGCTGC
TAAGGACTAGTTCTGCCCTCCCGTCACCCCTGTTTCTGGCACCAGGAATCCCCAACATGCACTGATGTTG
TGTTTTTAACATGTCAATCTGTCCGTTCACATGTGTGGTACATGGTGTTTGTGGCCTTGGCTGACATAAG
AAACAAAGGGCGAATTCCAGCTGAGCGCCGGTCGCTACCATTACCAGTTGGTCTGGTGTCAAAAATAATA
ATAACCGGGCAGGCCATGTCTGCCCGTATTTCGCGTAAGGAAATCCATTATGTACTATTTTCGAGCGGCC
GCCAGCACAGTGGTCGACGATAAAATAAAAGATTTTATTTAGTCTCCAGAAAAAGGGGGGAATGAAAGAC
CCCACCTGTAGGTTTGGCAAGCTAGCTTAAGTAACGCCATTTTGCAAGGCATGGAAAAATACATAACTGA
GAATAGAGAAGTTCAGATCAAGGTCAGGAACAGATGGAACAGCTGAATATGGGCCAAACAGGATATCTGT
GGTAAGCAGTTCCTGCCCCGGCTCAGGGCCAAGAACAGATGGTCCCCAGATGCGGTCCAGCCCTCAGCAG
TTTCTAGAGAACCATCAGATGTTTCCAGGGTGCCCCAAGGACCTGAAATGACCCTGTGCCTTATTTGAAC
TAACCAATCAGTTCGCTTCTCGCTTCTGTTCGCGCGCTTCTGCTCCCCGAGCTCAATAAAAGAGCCCACA
ACCCCTCACTCGGGGCGCCAGTCCTCCGATTGACTGAGTCGCCCGGGTACCCGTGTATCCAATAAACCCT
CTTGCAGTTGCATCCGACTTGTGGTCTCGCTGTTCCTTGGGAGGGTCTCCTCTGAGTGATTGACTACCCG
TCAGCGGGGGTCTTTCACATGCAGCATGTATCAAAATTAATTTGGTTTTTTTTCTTAAGTATTTACATTA
AATGGCCATAGTTGCATTAATGAATCGGCCAACGCGCGGGGAGAGGCGGTTTGCGTATTGGGCGCTCTTC
CGCTTCCTCGCTCACTGACTCGCTGCGCTCGGTCGTTCGGCTGCGGCGAGCGGTATCAGCTCACTCAAAG
GCGGTAATACGGTTATCCACAGAATCAGGGGATAACGCAGGAAAGAACATGTGAGCAAAAGGCCAGCAAA
AGGCCAGGAACCGTAAAAAGGCCGCGTTGCTGGCGTTTTTCCATAGGCTCCGCCCCCCTGACGAGCATCA
CAAAAATCGACGCTCAAGTCAGAGGTGGCGAAACCCGACAGGACTATAAAGATACCAGGCGTTTCCCCCT
GGAAGCTCCCTCGTGCGCTCTCCTGTTCCGACCCTGCCGCTTACCGGATACCTGTCCGCCTTTCTCCCTT
CGGGAAGCGTGGCGCTTTCTCATAGCTCACGCTGTAGGTATCTCAGTTCGGTGTAGGTCGTTCGCTCCAA
GCTGGGCTGTGTGCACGAACCCCCCGTTCAGCCCGACCGCTGCGCCTTATCCGGTAACTATCGTCTTGAG
TCCAACCCGGTAAGACACGACTTATCGCCACTGGCAGCAGCCACTGGTAACAGGATTAGCAGAGCGAGGT
ATGTAGGCGGTGCTACAGAGTTCTTGAAGTGGTGGCCTAACTACGGCTACACTAGAAGAACAGTATTTGG
TATCTGCGCTCTGCTGAAGCCAGTTACCTTCGGAAAAAGAGTTGGTAGCTCTTGATCCGGCAAACAAACC
ACCGCTGGTAGCGGTGGTTTTTTTGTTTGCAAGCAGCAGATTACGCGCAGAAAAAAAGGATCTCAAGAAG
ATCCTTTGATCTTTTCTACGGGGTCTGACGCTCAGTGGAACGAAAACTCACGTTAAGGGATTTTGGTCAT
GAGATTATCAAAAAGGATCTTCACCTAGATCCTTTTGCGGCCGAATTAGATCCAGACATGATAAGATACA
TTGATGAGTTTGGACAAACCACAACTAGAATGCAGTGAAAAAAATGCTTTATTTGTGAAATTTGTGATGC
TATTGCTTTATTTGTAACCATTATAAGCTGCAATAAACAAGTTAACAACAACAATTGCATTCATTTTATG
TTTCAGGTTCAGGGGGAGGTGTGGGAGGTTTTTTAAAGCAAGTAAAACCTCTACAAATGTGGTATGGCTG
ATTATGATCCTCTAGAGTCGGTGGGCCTCGGGGGCGGGTGCGGGGTCGGCGGGGCCGCCCCGGGTGGCTT
CGGTCGGAGCCATGGGGTCGTGCGCTCCTTTCGGTCGGGCGCTGCGGGTCGTGGGGCGGGCGTCAGGCAC
CGGGCTTGCGGGTCATGCACCAGGTGCGCGGTCCTTCGGGCACCTCGACGTCGGCGGTGACGGTGAAGCC
GAGCCGCTCGTAGAAGGGGAGGTTGCGGGGCGCGGAGGTCTCCAGGAAGGCGGGCACCCCGGCGCGCTCG
GCCGCCTCCACTCCGGGGAGCACGACGGCGCTGCCCAGACCCTTGCCCTGGTGGTCGGGCGAGACGCCGA
CGGTGGCCAGGAACCACGCGGGCTCCTTGGGCCGGTGCGGCGCCAGGAGGCCTTCCATCTGTTGCTGCGC
GGCCAGCCGGGAACCGCTCAACTCGGCCATGCGCGGGCCGATCTCGGCGAACACCGCCCCCGCTTCGACG
CTCTCCGGCGTGGTCCAGACCGCCACCGCGGCGCCGTCGTCCGCGACCCACACCTTGCCGATGTCGAGCC
CGACGCGCGTGAGGAAGAGTTCTTGCAGCTCGGTGACCCGCTCGATGTGGCGGTCCGGGTCGACGGTGTG
GCGCGTGGCGGGGTAGTCGGCGAACGCGGCGGCGAGGGTGCGTACGGCCCGGGGGACGTCGTCGCGGGTG
GCGAGGCGCACCGTGGGCTTGTACTCGGTCATGGAAGGTCGTCTCCTTGTGAGGGGTCAGGGGCGTGGGT
CAGGGGATGGTGGCGGCACCGGTCGTGGCGGCCGACCTGCAGGTCGAAAGGCCCGGAGATGAGGAAGAGG
AGAACAGCGCGGCAGACGTGCGCTTTTGAAGCGTGCAGAATGCCGGGCCTCCGGAGGACCTTCGGGCGCC
CGCCCCGCCCCTGAGCCCGCCCCTGAGCCCGCCCCCGGACCCACCCCTTCCCAGCCTCTGAGCCCAGAAA
GCGAAGGAGCAAAGCTGCTATTGGCCGCTGCCCCAAAGGCCTACCCGCTTCCATTGCTCAGCGGTGCTGT
CCATCTGCACGAGACTAGTGAGACGTGCTACTTCCATTTGTCACGTCCTGCACGACGCGAGCTGCGGGGC
GGGGGGGAACTTCCTGACTAGGGGAGGAGTAGAAGGTGGCGCGAAGGGGCCACCAAAGAACGGAGCCGGT
TGGCGCCTACCGGTGGATGTGGAATGTGTGCGAGGCCAGAGGCCACTTGTGTAGCGCCAAGTGCCCAGCG
GGGCTGCTAAAGCGCATGCTCCAGACTGCCTTGGGAAAAGCGCCTCCCCTACCCGGTAGAATTAATTCTC
ATGTTTGACAGCTTATCATCGATAAGCTGATCCTCACAGGCCGCACCCAGCTTTTCTTCCGTTGCCCCAG
TAGCATCTCTGTCTGGTGACCTTGAAGAGGAAGAGGAGGGGTCCCGAGAATCCCCATCCCTACCGTCCAG
CAAAAAGGGGGACGAGGAATTTGAGGCCTGGCTTGAGGCTCAGGACGCAAATCTTGAGGATGTTCAGCGG
GAGTTTTCCGGGCTGCGAGTAATTGGTGATGAGGACGAGGATGGTTCGGAGGATGGGGAATTTTCAGACC
TGGATCTGTCTGACAGCGACCATGAAGGGGATGAGGGTGGGGGGGCTGTTGGAGGGGGCAGGAGTCTGCA
CTCCCTGTATTCACTGAGCGTCGTCTAATAAAGATGTCTATTGATCTCTTTTAGTGTGAATCATGTCTGA
CGAGGGGCCAGGTACAGGACCTGGAAATGGCCTAGGAGAGAAGGGAGACACATCTGGACCAGAAGGCTCC
GGCGGCAGTGGACCTCAAAGAAGAGGGGGTGATAACCATGGACGAGGACGGGGAAGAGGACGAGGACGAG
GAGGCGGAAGACCAGGAGCCCCGGGCGGCTCAGGATCAGGGCCAAGACATAGAGATGGTGTCCGGAGACC
CCAAAAACGTCCAAGTTGCATTGGCTGCAAAGGGACCCACGGTGGAACAGGAGCAGGAGCAGGAGCGGGA
GGGGCAGGAGCAGGAGGGGCAGGAGCAGGAGGAGGGGCAGGAGCAGGAGGGGCAGGAGCAGGAGGTGGAG
GCCGGGGTCGAGGAGGCAGTGGAGGCCGGGGTCGAGGAGGTAGTGGAGGCCGGGGTCGAGGAGGTAGTGG
AGGCCGCCGGGGTAGAGGACGTGAAAGAGCCAGGGGGGGAAGTCGTGAAAGAGCCAGGGGGAGAGGTCGT
GGACGTGGAGAAAAGAGGCCCAGGAGTCCCAGTAGTCAGTCATCATCATCCGGGTCTCCACCGCGCAGGC
CCCCTCCAGGTAGAAGGCCATTTTTCCACCCTGTAGGGGAAGCCGATTATTTTGAATACCACCAAGAAGG
TGGCCCAGATGGTGAGCCTGACGTGCCCCCGGGAGCGATAGAGCAGGGCCCCGCAGATGACCCAGGAGAA
GGCCCAAGCACTGGACCCCGGGGTCAGGGTGATGGAGGCAGGCGCAAAAAAGGAGGGTGGTTTGGAAAGC
ATCGTGGTCAAGGAGGTTCCAACCCGAAATTTGAGAACATTGCAGAAGGTTTAAGAGCTCTCCTGGCTAG
GAGTCACGTAGAAAGGACTACCGACGAAGGAACTTGGGTCGCCGGTGTGTTCGTATATGGAGGTAGTAAG
ACCTCCCTTTACAACCTAAGGCGAGGAACTGCCCTTGCTATTCCACAATGTCGTCTTACACCATTGAGTC
GTCTCCCCTTTGGAATGGCCCCTGGACCCGGCCCACAACCTGGCCCGCTAAGGGAGTCCATTGTCTGTTA
TTTCATGGTCTTTTTACAAACTCATATATTTGCTGAGGTTTTGAAGGATGCGATTAAGGACCTTGTTATG
ACAAAGCCCGCTCCTACCTGCAATATCAGGGTGACTGTGTGCAGCTTTGACGATGGAGTAGATTTGCCTC
CCTGGTTTCCACCTATGGTGGAAGGGGCTGCCGCGGAGGGTGATGACGGAGATGACGGAGATGAAGGAGG
TGATGGAGATGAGGGTGAGGAAGGGCAGGAGTGATGTAACTTGTTAGGAGACGCCCTCAATCGTATTAAA
AGCCGTGTATTCCCCCGCACTAAAGAATAAATCCCCAGTAGACATCATGCGTGCTGTTGGTGTATTTCTG
GCCATCTGTCTTGTCACCATTTTCGTCCTCCCAACATGGGGCAATTGGGCATACCCATGTTGTCACGTCA
CTCAGCTCCGCGCTCAACACCTTCTCGCGTTGGAAAACATTAGCGACATTTACCTGGTGAGCAATCAGAC
ATGCGACGGCTTTAGCCTGGCCTCCTTAAATTCACCTAAGAATGGGAGCAACCAGCAGGAAAAGGACAAG
CAGCGAAAATTCACGCCCCCTTGGGAGGTGGCGGCATATGCAAAGGATAGCACTCCCACTCTACTACTGG
GTATCATATGCTGACTGTATATGCATGAGGATAGCATATGCTACCCGGATACAGATTAGGATAGCATATA
CTACCCAGATATAGATTAGGATAGCATATGCTACCCAGATATAGATTAGGATAGCCTATGCTACCCAGAT
ATAAATTAGGATAGCATATACTACCCAGATATAGATTAGGATAGCATATGCTACCCAGATATAGATTAGG
ATAGCCTATGCTACCCAGATATAGATTAGGATAGCATATGCTACCCAGATATAGATTAGGATAGCATATG
CTATCCAGATATTTGGGTAGTATATGCTACCCAGATATAAATTAGGATAGCATATACTACCCTAATCTCT
ATTAGGATAGCATATGCTACCCGGATACAGATTAGGATAGCATATACTACCCAGATATAGATTAGGATAG
CATATGCTACCCAGATATAGATTAGGATAGCCTATGCTACCCAGATATAAATTAGGATAGCATATACTAC
CCAGATATAGATTAGGATAGCATATGCTACCCAGATATAGATTAGGATAGCCTATGCTACCCAGATATAG
ATTAGGATAGCATATGCTATCCAGATATTTGGGTAGTATATGCTACCCATGGCAACATTAGCCCACCGTG
CTCTCAGCGACCTCGTGAATATGAGGACCAACAACCCTGTGCTTGGCGCTCAGGCGCAAGTGTGTGTAAT
TTGTCCTCCAGATCGCAGCAATCGCGCCCCTATCTTGGCCCGCCCACCTACTTATGCAGGTATTCCCCGG
GGTGCCATTAGTGGTTTTGTGGGCAAGTGGTTTGACCGCAGTGGTTAGCGGGGTTACAATCAGCCAAGTT
ATTACACCCTTATTTTACAGTCCAAAACCGCAGGGCGGCGTGTGGGGGCTGACGCGTGCCCCCACTCCAC
AATTTCAAAAAAAAGAGTGGCCACTTGTCTTTGTTTATGGGCCCCATTGGCGTGGAGCCCCGTTTAATTT
TCGGGGGTGTTAGAGACAACCAGTGGAGTCCGCTGCTGTCGGCGTCCACTCTCTTTCCCCTTGTTACAAA
TAGAGTGTAACAACATGGTTCACCTGTCTTGGTCCCTGCCTGGGACACATCTTAATAACCCCAGTATCAT
ATTGCACTAGGATTATGTGTTGCCCATAGCCATAAATTCGTGTGAGATGGACATCCAGTCTTTACGGCTT
GTCCCCACCCCATGGATTTCTATTGTTAAAGATATTCAGAATGTTTCATTCCTACACTAGTATTTATTGC
CCAAGGGGTTTGTGAGGGTTATATTGGTGTCATAGCACAATGCCACCACTGAACCCCCCGTCCAAATTTT
ATTCTGGGGGCGTCACCTGAAACCTTGTTTTCGAGCACCTCACATACACCTTACTGTTCACAACTCAGCA
GTTATTCTATTAGCTAAACGAAGGAGAATGAAGAAGCAGGCGAAGATTCAGGAGAGTTCACTGCCCGCTC
CTTGATCTTCAGCCACTGCCCTTGTGACTAAAATGGTTCACTACCCTCGTGGAATCCTGACCCCATGTAA
ATAAAACCGTGACAGCTCATGGGGTGGGAGATATCGCTGTTCCTTAGGACCCTTTTACTAACCCTAATTC
GATAGCATATGCTTCCCGTTGGGTAACATATGCTATTGAATTAGGGTTAGTCTGGATAGTATATACTACT
ACCCGGGAAGCATATGCTACCCGTTTAGGGTTAACAAGGGGGCCTTATAAACACTATTGCTAATGCCCTC
TTGAGGGTCCGCTTATCGGTAGCTACACAGGCCCCTCTGATTGACGTTGGTGTAGCCTCCCGTAGTCTTC
CTGGGCCCCTGGGAGGTACATGTCCCCCAGCATTGGTGTAAGAGCTTCAGCCAAGAGTTACACATAAAGG
CAATGTTGTGTTGCAGTCCACAGACTGCAAAGTCTGCTCCAGGATGAAAGCCACTCAGTGTTGGCAAATG
TGCACATCCATTTATAAGGATGTCAACTACAGTCAGAGAACCCCTTTGTGTTTGGTCCCCCCCCGTGTCA
CATGTGGAACAGGGCCCAGTTGGCAAGTTGTACCAACCAACTGAAGGGATTACATGCACTGCCCCGCGAA
GAAGGGGCAGAGATGTCGTAGTCAGGTTTAGTTCGTCCGGGGCGGGGATCTGGCCGCAAATCAATCTAAA
GTATATATGAGTAAACTTGGTCTGACAGTTACCAATGCTTAATCAGTGAGGCACCTATCTCAGCGATCTG
TCTATTTCGTTCATCCATAGTTGCCTGACTCCCCGTCGTGTAGATAACTACGATACGGGAGGGCTTACCA
TCTGGCCCCAGTGCTGCAATGATACCGCGAGACCCACGCTCACCGGCTCCAGATTTATCAGCAATAAACC
AGCCAGCCGGAAGGGCCGAGCGCAGAAGTGGTCCTGCAACTTTATCCGCCTCCATCCAGTCTATTAATTG
TTGCCGGGAAGCTAGAGTAAGTAGTTCGCCAGTTAATAGTTTGCGCAACGTTGTTGCCATTGCTACAGGC
ATCGTGGTGTCACGCTCGTCGTTTGGTATGGCTTCATTCAGCTCCGGTTCCCAACGATCAAGGCGAGTTA
CATGATCCCCCATGTTGTGCAAAAAAGCGGTTAGCTCCTTCGGTCCTCCGATCGTTGTCAGAAGTAAGTT
GGCCGCAGTGTTATCACTCATGGTTATGGCAGCACTGCATAATTCTCTTACTGTCATGCCATCCGTAAGA
TGCTTTTCTGTGACTGGTGAGTACTCAACCAAGTCATTCTGAGAATAGTGTATGCGGCGACCGAGTTGCT
CTTGCCCGGCGTCAATACGGGATAATACCGCGCCACATAGCAGAACTTTAAAAGTGCTCATCATTGGAAA
ACGTTCTTCGGGGCGAAAACTCTCAAGGATCTTACCGCTGTTGAGATCCAGTTCGATGTAACCCACTCGT
GCACCCAACTGATCTTCAGCATCTTTTACTTTCACCAGCGTTTCTGGGTGAGCAAAAACAGGAAGGCAAA
ATGCCGCAAAAAAGGGAATAAGGGCGACACGGAAATGTTGAATACTCATACTCTTCCTTTTTCAATATTA
TTGAAGCATTTATCAGGGTTATTGTCTCATGAGCGGATACATATTTGAATGTATTTAGAAAAATAAACAA
ATAGGGGTTCCGCGCACATTTCCCCGAAAAGTGCCACCAGCTTTGCTCTTAGGAGTTTCCTAATACATCC
CAAACTCAAATATATAAAGCATTTGACTTGTTCTATGCCCTAGGGGGCGGGGGGAAGCTAAGCCAGCTTT
TTTTAACATTTAAAATGTTAATTCCATTTTAAATGCACAGATGTTTTTATTTCATAAGGGTT
