>Addgene plasmid #24952 | LZRS-DNMT1 | addgene partial sequence | sequence record 30891 | 24592 with LZRS-F
TCCTCTAGACTGCCGGATCCCAGTGTGGTGGTACGGGAATTCGCCCTTGGCTCCGTTCCATCCTTCTGCA
CAGGGTATCGCCTCTCTCCGTTTGGTACATCCCCTCCTCCCCCACGCCCGGACTGGGGTGGTAGACGCCG
CCTCCGCTCATCGCCCCTCCCCATCGGTTTCCGCGCGAAAAGCCGGGGCGCCTGCGCTGCCGCCGCCGCG
TCTGCTGAAGCCTCCGAGATGCCGGCGCGTACCGCCCCAGCCCGGGTGCCCACACTGGCCGTCCCGGCCA
TCTCGCTGCCCGACGATGTCCGCAGGCGGCTCAAAGATTTGGAAAGAGACAGCTTAACAGAAAAGGAATG
TGTGAAGGAGAAATTGAATCTCTTGCACGAATTTCTGCAAACAGAAATAAAGAATCAGTTATGTGACTTG
GAAACCAAATTACGTAAAGAAGAATTATCCGAGGAGGGCTACCTGGCTAAAGTCAAATCCCTTTTAAATA
AAGATTTGTCCTTGGAGAACGGTGCTCATGCTTACAACCGGGAAGTGAATGGACGTCTAGAAAACGGGAA
CCAAGCAAGAAGTGAAGCCCGTAGAGTGGGAATGGCAGATGCCAACAGCCCCCCCAAACCCCTTTCCAAA
CCTCGCACGCCCAGGAGGAGCAAGTCCGATGGAGAGGCTAAGCGTTCAAGAGACCCTCCTGCCTCAGCCT
CCCAAGTAACTGGGATTAGAGCTGAACCTTCACCTAGCCCCAGGATTACAAGGAAAAGCACCAGGCAAAC
CACCATCACATCTCATTTTGCAAAGGGCCCTGCCAAACGGAAACCTCAGGAAGAGTCTGAAAGAGCCAAA
TCGGATGAGTCCATCAAGGAAGAAGACAAAGACCAGGATGAGAAGAGACGTAGAGTTACATCCAGAGAAC
GAGTTGCTAGACCGCTTCCTGCAGAAGAACCTGAAAGAGCAAAATCAGGAACGCGCACTG
