>Addgene plasmid #24952 | LZRS-DNMT1 | addgene partial sequence | sequence record 42743 | LZRS-R 5'-ATCGTCGACCACTGTGCTGG-3'
TTCCTTACGCGAAATACGGGCAGACATGGCCTGCCCGGTTATTATTATTTTTGACACCAGACCAACTGGT
AATGGTAGCGACCGGCGCTCAGCTGGAATTCGCCCTTTGTTTCTTATGTCAGCCAAGGCCACAAACACCA
TGTACCACACATGTGAACGGACAGATTGACATGTTAAAAACACAACATCAGTGCATGTTGGGGATTCCTG
GTGCCAGAAACAGGGGTGACGGGAGGGCAGAACTAGTCCTTAGCAGCTTCCTCCTCCTTTATTTTAGCTG
AGGCACTCTCTCGGGCTTTGGCCAACATACAAAGCTTGATCTCCAAGCCAATGGCTTTGGCCAGGGGCGG
TGGCACGGCATTGCCCACCTGCCGGTGCTTGTCCAGGATGTTGCCGAAGAGCCGGTAGGTGTCAGGGAAG
CCCTGGGAGCGGGCACACTCCCGCACGCTCACCACACGGTGCTGCTCTGGGTGGAGCACGCGGCCCTGCT
TGCCCATGGGCTCGGGGTTGGTGACGGTTGTGCTGAAGAAGCCGTCCCACTCGAGCCTTCCATAGAGGCC
AGCCCAGTGGTTGTGCCGGTTCCCGGTGTGGGGCAGGCACCAGGGGATGAGGGTGTTGAACTGCCTGGCT
GCGGGGTCGCAGGCTTTGCCGGCTTCCACGCAGGAGCAGACCCCACGGAGGGCCCCAGAGCTGCTGCGGC
CGTTCTTCCTGTCATGGTGGGTATACCGCAGCTTCCTGGCCATGGTGCCGTCTGAGAGCCGCACCTCGAT
GTTGGGCAGATCGCGCCAGTCTGACCCTGGGGCCAA
